>Addgene plasmid #116017 | pVL27 - pPXY | addgene full sequence | sequence record 228120 | Addgene NGS Result
GACGAAAGGGCCTCGTGATACGCCTATTTTTATAGGTTAATGTCATGATAATAATGGTTTCTTAGACGTC
AGGTGGCACTTTTCGGGGAAATGTGCGCGGAACCCCTATTTGTTTATTTTTCTAAATACATTCAAATATG
TATCCGCTCATGAGACAATAACCCTGATAAATGCTTCAATAATATTGAAAAAGGAAGAGTATGAGTATTC
AACATTTCCGTGTCGCCCTTATTCCCTTTTTTGCGGCATTTTGCCTTCCTGTTTTTGCTCACCCAGAAAC
GCTGGTGAAAGTAAAAGATGCTGAAGATCAGTTGGGTGCACGAGTGGGTTACATCGAACTGGATCTCAAC
AGCGGTAAGATCCTTGAGAGTTTTCGCCCCGAAGAACGTTTTCCAATGATGAGCACTTTTAAAGTTCTGC
TATGTGGCGCGGTATTATCCCGTATTGACGCCGGGCAAGAGCAACTCGGTCGCCGCATACACTATTCTCA
GAATGACTTGGTTGAGTACTCACCAGTCACAGAAAAGCATCTTACGGATGGCATGACAGTAAGAGAATTA
TGCAGTGCTGCCATAACCATGAGTGATAACACTGCGGCCAACTTACTTCTGACAACGATCGGAGGACCGA
AGGAGCTAACCGCTTTTTTGCACAACATGGGGGATCATGTAACTCGCCTTGATCGTTGGGAACCGGAGCT
GAATGAAGCCATACCAAACGACGAGCGTGACACCACGATGCCTGTAGCAATGGCAACAACGTTGCGCAAA
CTATTAACTGGCGAACTACTTACTCTAGCTTCCCGGCAACAATTAATAGACTGGATGGAGGCGGATAAAG
TTGCAGGACCACTTCTGCGCTCGGCCCTTCCGGCTGGCTGGTTTATTGCTGATAAATCTGGAGCCGGTGA
GCGTGGCTCTCGAGGTATCATTGCAGCACTGGGGCCAGATGGTAAGCCCTCCCGTATCGTAGTTATCTAC
ACGACGGGGAGTCAGGCAACTATGGATGAACGAAATAGACAGATCGCTGAGATAGGTGCCTCACTGATTA
AGCATTGGTAACTGTCAGACCAAGTTTACTCATATATACTTTAGATTGATTTAAAACTTCATTTTTAATT
TAAAAGGATCTAGGTGAAGATCCTTTTTGATAATCTCATGACCAAAATCCCTTAACGTGAGTTTTCGTTC
CACTGAGCGTCAGACCCCGTAGAAAAGATCAAAGGATCTTCTTGAGATCCTTTTTTTCTGCGCGTAATCT
GCTGCTTGCAAACAAAAAAACCACCGCTACCAGCGGTGGTTTGTTTGCCGGATCAAGAGCTACCAACTCT
TTTTCCGAAGGTAACTGGCTTCAGCAGAGCGCAGATACCAAATACTGTTCTTCTAGTGTAGCCGTAGTTA
GGCCACCACTTCAAGAACTCTGTAGCACCGCCTACATACCTCGCTCTGCTAATCCTGTTACCAGTGGCTG
CTGCCAGTGGCGATAAGTCGTGTCTTACCGGGTTGGACTCAAGACGATAGTTACCGGATAAGGCGCAGCG
GTCGGGCTGAACGGGGGGTTCGTGCACACAGCCCAGCTTGGAGCGAACGACCTACACCGAACTGAGATAC
CTACAGCGTGAGCTATGAGAAAGCGCCACGCTTCCCGAAGGGAGAAAGGCGGACAGGTATCCGGTAAGCG
GCAGGGTCGGAACAGGAGAGCGCACGAGGGAGCTTCCAGGGGGAAACGCCTGGTATCTTTATAGTCCTGT
CGGGTTTCGCCACCTCTGACTTGAGCGTCGATTTTTGTGATGCTCGTCAGGGGGGCGGAGCCTATGGAAA
AACGCCAGCAACGCGGCCTTTTTACGGTTCCTGGCCTTTTGCTGGCCTTTTGCTCACATGTTCTTTCCTG
CGTTATCCCCTGATTCTGTGGATAACCGTATTACCGCCTTTGAGTGAGCTGATACCGCTCGCCGCAGCCG
AACGACCGAGCGCAGCGAGTCAGTGAGCGAGGAAGCGGAAGAGCGCCCAATACGCAAACCGCCTCTCCCC
GCGCGTTGGCCGATTCATTAATGCAGCTGGCACGACAGGTTTCCCGACTGGAAAGCGGGCAGTGAGCGCA
ACGCAATTAATGTGAGTTAGCTCACTCATTAGGCACCCCAGGCTTTACACTTTATGCTTCCGGCTCGTAT
GTTGTGTGGAATTGTGAGCGGATAACAATTTCACACGAGCTATTTAGGTGACACTATAGAAGTGAAGCTT
GGTCTCAACCTCTGCATGTTGAATTTGTGGTGGTCATGTATTGTACGAATTGAACTGTTTATTTGAATAA
TTAGCTCATTGGACTGTAGATTATCATCACTTAGATGACAAATCATTTCATTCGCCAAAAATATAAAATC
CAAAAGTGTCACAACAAATGTCAAATACAATAAACGGTGGTATTTAAGAAGAAAAATAAATCTAAAAATG
AGTCACATTTGAAATAACATTTTGTTTATATAAATGGCCTCACTCCCATCAATCGGTTTCTTTCTCTCTT
TATTTCATCCTCTTTGTTTACTTTTGAAGAATGTTCAATTCTTTCATCATTCTCTTGTAGAAACTTTTAT
AATTATTTTACTTTTCTTTTCTACTTTATTTTGTTTACGTCTCGTGTACTTCCAGATTTAACAATTTCCT
CTAAATTCATGTATTTTACATATACAAGCAAAATTGAGTATTATTGCTCTGTTACAAATTTTGAATACCG
AGGAATTCTACATTTTATTTTGCTTTTTTTTTTTTTTAACAACAGGAATTCTACTTTAAGTATAACTCAG
TTCATACAAAACCCACAGAAAAATGAAAAATTGAAGGATGTTCATTCAATAATAGATATTCTAAAGTCAG
AAACCTACAATTTGAAGTATAATATTTTTAAATCTCTTAAGTCAGAATTTTTGTTTATGACATCAACAAA
AAAATATTCTAAATCTCTAATACACTCATACATATATTGCAAAATATAATTTCTTGATCACATTTCATGT
AATAGAAATTCAGTTGGGGGTAAAACCGTCATTTGAGAAAAGGCTAAACATACCATACTGTTGTTGCGAA
AAAGACACGCGTGGCCAAAAAACACTAACAAAAGAGAAATGTAACGACGCATGCCTCTATACATTTTCTT
TTCATTATTGCACTCTACTTGTTGTTTTTTAAAACATCCCAAAATTTTTAGGATCGTTGATCGTTTATAG
GACGAGTTTGTAAAACGTATAATCGTTCTAATTGAGATATTATCGGTTCTTCCACTACATCACGTAGAAA
AAGAAGTTGATTTTGGACTTCTAATTAACCACACTTACAAAGTGATTATATTCGAACCAATGCAGTTGCA
AACTATGATGCAACGGGTAAAGAATTAACGATATATAATAGAAATGAATGTGTGTGATTTCAAAATATAG
TATAGCATTAAGCTCACTCACGTACGTACGGAGTCTTTAAGATATGTATGCATAAGCGATAATTTAGGTG
ATTAGTTGGGAAATAATGAATTCCTTTTTGGAACTTTATGGATCATCGAATAAATGTGAGATATTTAATT
CACCCAACCTTAATGATGAAAAGTGAATCTATAATGGCAAGCAACCATCATGATACAAACCTTATATGCC
CTTAAGTCAATTTCTACAGCTATAACTTTATATATATAGCATTGACAAAAGATAATTTATTTTTTTCATT
GTGTTACTGTGTTTTTAGTAAAGAAAAGAAAAAATATCATAAGAAATAGACATCGTGACCCCAAAAAAAA
TACGTATAAGCAAAAGGCATAGCTTGGATTTCCTAGTAGTATCAAATAAATAAATGAGACAAAATATTTC
TAGTAGAACGGGATTACGGGACCATGTGTTTGAGATATTTTATGAAAATCAATAGAAATAGTAAATAGAA
AAATATGAGAATATAACTTGTGTTCATAATATGATGATGTATATACAAGATTAACATGTAAATTAAAGAA
TGAAGAGTCCTAGCTCGACACATTATTTTTAGTAGAGCAGAACCAGGTGATTGAGATAATTCATGTTCAT
AATTATGAATTCACGAGTAAATAAACTCGTAAATATCAAGAATGTAAGAAAAACGATTTTTTTTTTCTTC
TTCTTATAGTAGTCTAATAGTTGAAAGATTTATCATGTAAGCGTAGAATTTAATGTTGAAATTATCTCAC
TACGATTTGAATCATGCTGAGAATTAAGCTAATGCTTAGGATGGAATGTTGTAGTCTATCGTATAAAATA
ACTTTATTTTAGACTACGATAAAATTAAAATCATAAAACTCTCAACTCCAATCCTAATCTAATCAAGTTT
TTCTAAGGTTGGTAGACAATAGTAGATTTTCAGTGATCGTAAGTATTACTTGGCATATATATAAACGAAC
TGAAAAATAAGTCCCAATGTAATATCATTTCACTAAAAGTAATAAAGAGATGCACGCGTATATATCTATA
CGTATGAATGGTCTGATGAAAGGATAAAAAAAGAATGGTGTAATAAATTTGTTATAAAATCTTGAATCTT
TTAGGCGCGAGATTGTTGTTCGAAAAAAAAAAACCGTAATTCATATATATGTAAAAACTTATATACGCAC
ACATATATGTAGTGGGCATGAGAGTTAGTGGAGAGACAGAGGATTTTAGCTTTATTGGATCCTGTGAGTG
ACTGGGATAAATACAGTCCACTTTCGCTTATTGTGTATCTATGTACTTGTACATCTGCATGCGTATACAT
TCCATTGAACATTCAATTTGTATGCAAAAGGTTTTTTAAAAAGAATACCATAGTGGAAAAAAAAGAATTT
TAATGAGGAGAAGAAATTAAAGGACAAAGAAAAGATACTAGCAAATCTAATTAATCGGTTTTTAATATGA
GTGGCATTGTGTGATTTGGTTTCTGATTTTACCCAATACTTGTATGATGGCAAAACAAAAACAAAATCTA
CAATTATAGTATATACGTTTTATTTTGGTTCATACTTAATAAAGGTAACAAACAGAAAAAAGTACTAGTA
TACGAAGTACAGTAATTTGAAAAAAGTAAGAAAAGTAAAAGAAGAGTGGAAAATGGATTGAGTTTTTTTT
TTCTCTTTGCTTTTGTTTTCTTCCCCACACAAAAACCATAATGCCTTAACCAACAAAAGCCAGACCATTA
GACGCACTCCACAATCATCACCTTCATCATGACTTCTTCTTCTCTTCTCTTCTTCCATCTTCTTCTTCTT
CAAACCCTTAAATCCACCATTGTCAACACTAACACCTTTCTCAACAATATCACCACACTTCCTCAAACAA
CTTCACTTTAATTTCTTTCTAAAAGCTACAACATGAGACCGAATTCTCGCCCTATAGTGAGTCGTATTAC
CTGGCCGTCGTTTTACAACGTCGTGACTGGGAAAACCCTGGCGTTACCCAACTTAATCGCCTTGCAGCAC
ATCCCCCTTTCGCCAGCTGGCGTAATAGCGAAGAGGCCCGCACCGATCGCCCTTCCCAACAGTTGCGCAG
CCTGAATGGCGAATGGCGCCTGATGCGGTATTTTCTCCTTACGCATCTGTGCGGTATTTCACACCGCATA
TGGTGCACTCTCAGTACAATCTGCTCTGATGCCGCATAGTTAAGCCAGCCCCGACACCCGCCAACACCCG
CTGACGCGCCCTGACGGGCTTGTCTGCTCCCGGCATCCGCTTACAGACAAGCTGTGACCGTCTCCGGGAG
CTGCATGTGTCAGAGGTTTTCACCGTCATCACCGAAACGCGCGA
Features (pLannotate 1.2.2; 12 found; start..end, strand, type, name):
     96..200     +  promoter       AmpR promoter: bla
    201..1061    +  CDS            AmpR: β-lactamase; bla; confers resistance to ampicillin, carbenicillin, and related antibiotics
   1232..1820    +  rep_origin     ori: high-copy-number ColE1/pMB1/pBR322/pUC origin of replication
   2003..2095    +  CDS            lacI (fragment): lac repressor; lacI; The lac repressor binds to the lac operator to inhibit transcription in E. coli. This inhibition can be relieved by adding lactose or isopropyl-β-D-thiogalactopyranoside (IPTG).
   2108..2129    +  protein_bind   CAP binding site: CAP binding activates transcription in the presence of cAMP. E. coli catabolite activator protein
   2144..2174    +  promoter       lac promoter: promoter for the E. coli lac operon
   2182..2198    +  protein_bind   lac operator: The lac repressor binds to the lac operator to inhibit transcription in E. coli. This inhibition can be relieved by adding lactose or isopropyl-β-D-thiogalactopyranoside (IPTG). lac repressor encoded by lacI
   2212..2230    +  promoter       SP6 promoter: promoter for bacteriophage SP6 RNA polymerase
   5371..5389    -  promoter       T7 promoter: promoter for bacteriophage T7 RNA polymerase
   5391..5543    +  CDS            lacZα (fragment): LacZα fragment of β-galactosidase; lacZ fragment
   5549..5648    -  misc_feature   bom (fragment): basis of mobility region from pBR322
   5750..1       -  CDS            rop (fragment) (across the origin): Rop protein, which maintains plasmids at low copy number; rop
