[The description below was written by a language model from this plasmid's Addgene catalogue record and pLannotate feature annotations shown in this document.]
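Description:
pVL27 - pPXY is a GreenGate entry vector carrying a plant promoter module, built on the backbone recorded as A000, the empty entry plasmid for the promoter position in the GreenGate system. GreenGate is a Golden Gate-style assembly method in which individual parts (promoter, tags, coding sequence, terminator, resistance cassette) are held in separate entry plasmids and released with the type IIS enzyme Eco31I (BsaI) for ordered, one-pot ligation into a plant transformation vector. The plasmid is about 5.8 kb and is maintained in E. coli at high copy through a ColE1/pUC-type origin, with selection by ampicillin via the bla gene under its own promoter. The remaining annotated backbone elements are standard cloning-vector remnants: a lac promoter/operator with CAP binding site, fragments of lacI, lacZα, rop and bom, and SP6 and T7 phage promoters that flank the cloning region.

The insert, which lies in the roughly 3.1 kb unannotated interval between the SP6 and T7 promoters, is recorded as pPXY, a 3,098 bp promoter fragment from Arabidopsis thaliana. It carries a single substitution, T2139A, introduced by site-directed mutagenesis to remove an internal Eco31I site that would otherwise cause the fragment to be cut during assembly. The feature table does not annotate the promoter or the flanking type IIS sites and overhangs, and the cloning sites are listed as unknown. The construct has no expression function by itself. It serves as a reusable building block, from a toolkit for inducible, cell type-specific gene expression in Arabidopsis, for placing downstream modules under control of the PXY regulatory sequence.
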