Addgene plasmid #116017: pVL27 - pPXY
Purpose: entry vector for GreenGate cloning method, promoter
Depositing lab: Thomas Greb. Depositing organization: Universitaet Heidelberg. Publication: A Comprehensive Toolkit for Inducible, Cell Type-Specific Gene Expression in Arabidopsis. Schurholz AK, Lopez-Salmeron V, Li Z, Forner J, Wenzl C, Gaillochet C, Augustin S, Vilches-Barro A, Fuchs M, Gebert M, Lohmann JU, Greb T, Wolf S. Plant Physiol. 2018 Jul 19. pii: pp.18.00463. doi: 10.1104/pp.18.00463. PubMed 30026289.
Backbone
  Vector backbone: A000
  Vector type: Unspecified
Growth in bacteria
  Bacterial resistance: Ampicillin, 100 μg/mL
  Growth temperature: 37°C
  Growth strain: DH5alpha
  Copy number: High Copy
Gene/Insert
  Gene/Insert name: pPXY
  Species: A. thaliana (mustard weed)
  Insert size (bp): 3098
  Mutation: T2139A by SDM to abolish Eco31I site
  Cloning method: Restriction Enzyme; 5′ cloning site Unknown (unknown if destroyed); 3′ cloning site Unknown (unknown if destroyed)
Terms and licenses: Academic/Nonprofit Terms; Industry Terms: Not Available to Industry
How to cite: pVL27 - pPXY was a gift from Thomas Greb (Addgene plasmid # 116017 ; http://n2t.net/addgene:116017 ; RRID:Addgene_116017)
